>Addgene plasmid #136075 | pCsA_spacer | addgene full sequence | sequence record 274971 | Addgene NGS Result
TTTTCTACGGGGTCTGACGCTCAGTGGAACGAAAACTCACGTTAAGGGATTTTGGTCATGCATTCTAGGT
GATTATTTGCCGACTACCTTGGTGATCTCGCCTTTCACGTAGTGGACAAATTCTTCCAACTGATCTGCGC
GCGAGGCCAAGCGATCTTCTTCTTGTCCAAGATAAGCCTGTCTAGCTTCAAGTATGACGGGCTGATACTG
GGCCGGCAGGCGCTCCATTGCCCAGTCGGCAGCGACATCCTTCGGCGCGATTTTGCCGGTTACTGCGCTG
TACCAAATGCGGGACAACGTAAGCACTACATTTCGCTCATCACCAGCCCAGTCGGGCGGCGAGTTCCATA
GCGTTAAGGTTTCATTTAGCGCCTCAAATAGATCCTGTTCAGGAACCGGATCAAAGAGTTCCTCCGCCGC
TGGACCTACCAAGGCAACGCTATGTTCTCTTGCTTTTGTCAGCAAGATAGCCAGATCAATGTCGATCGTG
GCTGGCTCGAAGATACCTGCAAGAATGTCATTGCGCTGCCATTCTCCAAATTGCAGTTCGCGCTTAGCTG
GATAACGCCACGGAATGATGTCGTCGTGCACAACAATGGTGACTTCTACAGCGCGGAGAATCTCGCTCTC
TCCAGGGGAAGCCGAAGTTTCCAAAAGGTCGTTGATCAAAGCTCGCCGCGTTGTTTCATCAAGCCTTACG
GTCACCGTAACCAGCAAATCAATATCACTGTGTGGCTTCAGGCCGCCATCCACTGCGGAGCCGTACAAAT
GTACGGCCAGCAACGTCGGTTCGAGATGGCGCTCGATGACGCCAACTACCTCTGATAGTTGAGTCGATAC
TTCGGCGATCACCGCTTCCCTCATAATGTTTAACTTTGTTTTAGGGCGACTGCCCTGCTGCGTAACATCG
TTGCTGCTCCATAACATCAAACATCGACCCACGGCGTAACGCGCTTGCTGCTTGGATGCCCGAGGCATAG
ACTGTACCCCAAAAAAACAGTCATAACAAGCCATGAAAACCGCCACTGCGCCGTTACCACCGCTGCGTTC
GGTCAAGGTTCTGGACCAGTTGCGTGAGCGCATACGCTACTTGCATTACAGCTTACGAACCGAACAGGCT
TATGTCCACTGGGTTCGTGCCTTCATCCGTTTCCACGGTGTGCGTCACCCGGCAACCTTGGGTAGCAGCG
AAGTCGAGGCATTTCTGTCCTGGCTGGAACAGAACTTATTATTTCCTTCCTCTTTTCTACAGTATTTAAA
GATACCCCAAGAAGCTAATTATAACAAGACGAACTCCAATTCACTGTTCCTTGCATTCTAAAACCTTAAA
TACCAGAAAACAGCTTTTTCAAAGTTGTTTTCAAAGTTGGCGTATAACATAGTATCGACGGAGCCGATTT
TGAAACCGCGGTGATCACAGGCAGCAACGCTCTGTCATCGTTACAATCAACATGCTACCCTCCGCGAGAT
CATCCGTGTTTCAAACCCGGCAGCTTAGTTGCCGTTCTTCCGAATAGCATCGGTAACATGAGCAAAGTCT
GCCGCCTTACAACGGCTCTCCCGCTGACGCCGTCCCGGACTGATGGGCTGCCTGTATCGAGTGGTGATTT
TGTGCCGAGCTGCCGGTCGGGGAGCTGTTGGCTGGCTGGTGGCAGGATATATTGTGGTGTAAACATAACG
GATCCGGTCTCAGGAGAATGGTAGACACTTTATTAGTTAGATCCGCTGTTATTCTGCACGATTGCGCTTG
CCGGTGGAAATTTAAGGACGAGTGTAGTGCACTCACCCTTAGCCTTCAGCGTGACAAGATTAGGGTAGCA
CCGGAAACAGCGATTTTACGGACAGATAGTACAGTCTGAGACTCAGTCACTGGTCCCTAAACGGGAGCCG
GTACGTCGGCGGTATACTTGAGACCGGATCCTGACAGGATATATTGGCGGGTAAACCTAAGAGAAAAGAG
CGTTTATTAGAATAATCGGATATTTAAAAGGGCGTGAAAAGGTTTATCCGTTCGTCCATTTGTATGTGCA
TGCCAACCACAGGGTTCCCCTCGGGATCAAAGTACTTTGATCCAACCCCTCCGCTGCTATAGTGCAGTCG
GCTTCTGACGTTCAGTGCAGCCGTCATCTGAAAACGACATGTCGCACAAGTCCTAAGTTACGCGACAGGC
TGCCGCCCTGCCCTTTTCCTGGCGTTTTCTTGTCGCGTGTTTTAGTCGCATAAAGTAGAATACTTGCGAC
TAGAACCGGAGACATTACGCCATGAACAAGAGCGCCGCCGCTGGCCTGCTGGGCTATGCCCGCGTCAGCA
CCGACGACCAGGACTTGACCAACCAACGGGCCGAACTGCACGCGGCCGGCTGCACCAAGCTGTTTTCCGA
GAAGATCACCGGCACCAGGCGCGACCGCCCGGAGCTGGCCAGGATGCTTGACCACCTACGCCCTGGCGAC
GTTGTGACAGTGACCAGGCTAGACCGCCTGGCCCGCAGCACCCGCGACCTACTGGACATTGCCGAGCGCA
TCCAGGAGGCCGGCGCGGGCCTGCGTAGCCTGGCAGAGCCGTGGGCCGACACCACCACGCCGGCCGGCCG
CATGGTGTTGACCGTGTTCGCCGGCATTGCCGAGTTCGAGCGTTCCCTAATCATCGACCGCACCCGGAGC
GGGCGCGAGGCCGCCAAGGCCCGAGGCGTGAAGTTTGGCCCCCGCCCTACCCTCACCCCGGCACAGATCG
CGCACGCCCGCGAGCTGATCGACCAGGAAGGCCGCACCGTGAAAGAGGCGGCTGCACTGCTTGGCGTGCA
TCGCTCGACCCTGTACCGCGCACTTGAGCGCAGCGAGGAAGTGACGCCCACCGAGGCCAGGCGGCGCGGT
GCCTTCCGTGAGGACGCATTGACCGAGGCCGACGCCCTGGCGGCCGCCGAGAATGAACGCCAAGAGGAAC
AAGCATGAAACCGCACCAGGACGGCCAGGACGAACCGTTTTTCATTACCGAAGAGATCGAGGCGGAGATG
ATCGCGGCCGGGTACGTGTTCGAGCCGCCCGCGCACCTCTCAACCGTGCGGCTGCATGAAATCCTGGCCG
GTTTGTCTGATGCCAAGCTGGCGGCCTGGCCGGCCAGCTTGGCCGCTGAAGAAACCGAGCGCCGCCGTCT
AAAAAGGTGATGTGTATTTGAGTAAAACAGCTTGCGTCATGCGGTCGCTGCGTATATGATGCGATGAGTA
AATAAACAAATACGCAAGGGGAACGCATGAAGGTTATCGCTGTACTTAACCAGAAAGGCGGGTCAGGCAA
GACGACCATCGCAACCCATCTAGCCCGCGCCCTGCAACTCGCCGGGGCCGATGTTCTGTTAGTCGATTCC
GATCCCCAGGGCAGTGCCCGCGATTGGGCGGCCGTGCGGGAAGATCAACCGCTAACCGTTGTCGGCATCG
ACCGCCCGACGATTGACCGCGACGTGAAGGCCATCGGCCGGCGCGACTTCGTAGTGATCGACGGAGCGCC
CCAGGCGGCGGACTTGGCTGTGTCCGCGATCAAGGCAGCCGACTTCGTGCTGATTCCGGTGCAGCCAAGC
CCTTACGACATATGGGCCACCGCCGACCTGGTGGAGCTGGTTAAGCAGCGCATTGAGGTCACGGATGGAA
GGCTACAAGCGGCCTTTGTCGTGTCGCGGGCGATCAAAGGCACGCGCATCGGCGGTGAGGTTGCCGAGGC
GCTGGCCGGGTACGAGCTGCCCATTCTTGAGTCCCGTATCACGCAGCGCGTGAGCTACCCAGGCACTGCC
GCCGCCGGCACAACCGTTCTTGAATCAGAACCCGAGGGCGACGCTGCCCGCGAGGTCCAGGCGCTGGCCG
CTGAAATTAAATCAAAACTCATTTGAGTTAATGAGGTAAAGAGAAAATGAGCAAAAGCACAAACACGCTA
AGTGCCGGCCGTCCGAGCGCACGCAGCAGCAAGGCTGCAACGTTGGCCAGCCTGGCAGACACGCCAGCCA
TGAAGCGGGTCAACTTTCAGTTGCCGGCGGAGGATCACACCAAGCTGAAGATGTACGCGGTACGCCAAGG
CAAGACCATTACCGAGCTGCTATCTGAATACATCGCGCAGCTACCAGAGTAAATGAGCAAATGAATAAAT
GAGTAGATGAATTTTAGCGGCTAAAGGAGGCGGCATGGAAAATCAAGAACAACCAGGCACCGACGCCGTG
GAATGCCCCATGTGTGGAGGAACGGGCGGTTGGCCAGGCGTAAGCGGCTGGGTTGCCTGCCGGCCCTGCA
ATGGCACTGGAACCCCCAAGCCCGAGGAATCGGCGTGAGCGGTCGCAAACCATCCGGCCCGGTACAAATC
GGCGCGGCGCTGGGTGATGACCTGGTGGAGAAGTTGAAGGCCGCGCAGGCCGCCCAGCGGCAACGCATCG
AGGCAGAAGCACGCCCCGGTGAATCGTGGCAAGCGGCCGCTGATCGAATCCGCAAAGAATCCCGGCAACC
GCCGGCAGCCGGTGCGCCGTCGATTAGGAAGCCGCCCAAGGGCGACGAGCAACCAGATTTTTTCGTTCCG
ATGCTCTATGACGTGGGCACCCGCGATAGTCGCAGCATCATGGACGTGGCCGTTTTCCGTCTGTCGAAGC
GTGACCGACGAGCTGGCGAGGTGATCCGCTACGAGCTTCCAGACGGGCACGTAGAGGTTTCCGCAGGGCC
GGCCGGCATGGCCAGTGTGTGGGATTACGACCTGGTACTGATGGCGGTTTCCCATCTAACCGAATCCATG
AACCGATACCGGGAAGGGAAGGGAGACAAGCCCGGCCGCGTGTTCCGTCCACACGTTGCGGACGTACTCA
AGTTCTGCCGGCGAGCCGATGGCGGAAAGCAGAAAGACGACCTGGTAGAAACCTGCATTCGGTTAAACAC
CACGCACGTTGCCATGCAGCGTACGAAGAAGGCCAAGAACGGCCGCCTGGTGACGGTATCCGAGGGTGAA
GCCTTGATTAGCCGCTACAAGATCGTAAAGAGCGAAACCGGGCGGCCGGAGTACATCGAGATCGAGCTAG
CTGATTGGATGTACCGCGAGATCACAGAAGGCAAGAACCCGGACGTGCTGACGGTTCACCCCGATTACTT
TTTGATCGATCCCGGCATCGGCCGTTTTCTCTACCGCCTGGCACGCCGCGCCGCAGGCAAGGCAGAAGCC
AGATGGTTGTTCAAGACGATCTACGAACGCAGTGGCAGCGCCGGAGAGTTCAAGAAGTTCTGTTTCACCG
TGCGCAAGCTGATCGGGTCAAATGACCTGCCGGAGTACGATTTGAAGGAGGAGGCGGGGCAGGCTGGCCC
GATCCTAGTCATGCGCTACCGCAACCTGATCGAGGGCGAAGCATCCGCCGGTTCCTAATGTACGGAGCAG
ATGCTAGGGCAAATTGCCCTAGCAGGGGAAAAAGGTCGAAAAGGACTCTTTCCTGTGGATAGCACGTACA
TTGGGAACCCAAAGCCGTACATTGGGAACCGGAACCCGTACATTGGGAACCCAAAGCCGTACATTGGGAA
CCGGTCACACATGTAAGTGACTGATATAAAAGAGAAAAAAGGCGATTTTTCCGCCTAAAACTCTTTAAAA
CTTATTAAAACTCTTAAAACCCGCCTGGCCTGTGCATAACTGTCTGGCCAGCGCACAGCCGAAGTGCTGC
AAAAAGCGCCTACCCTTCGGTCGCTGCGCTCCCTACGCCCCGCCGCTTCGCGTCGGCCTATCGCGGCCGC
TGGCCGCTCAAAAATGGCTGGCCTACGGCCAGGCAATCTACCAGGGCGCGGACAAGCCGCGCCGTCGCCA
CTCGACCGCCGGCGCCCACATCAAGGCACCCTGCCTCGCGCGTTTCGGTGATGACGGTGAAAACCTCTGA
CACATGCAGCTCCCGGTGACGGTCACAGCTTGTCTGTAAGCGGATGCCGGGAGCAGACAAGCCCGTCAGG
GCGCGTCAGCGGGTGTTGGCGGGTGTCGGGGCGCAGCCATGACCCAGTCACGTAGCGATAGCGGAGTGTA
TACTGGCTTAACTATGCGGCATCAGAGCAGATTGTACTGAGAGTGCACCATATGCGGTGTGAAATACCGC
ACAGATGCGTAAGGAGAAAATACCGCATCAGGCGCTCATCCGCTTCCTCGCTCACTGACTCGCTGCGCTC
GGTCGTTCGGCTGCGGCGAGCGGTATCAGCTCACTCAAAGGCGGTAATACGGTTATCCACAGAATCAGGG
GATAACGCAGGAAAGAACATGTGAGCAAAAGGCCAGCAAAAGGCCAGGAACCGTAAAAAGGCCGCGTTGC
TGGCGTTTTTCCATAGGCTCCGCCCCCCTGACGAGCATCACAAAAATCGACGCTCAAGTCAGAGGTGGCG
AAACCCGACAGGACTATAAAGATACCAGGCGTTTCCCCCTGGAAGCTCCCTCGTGCGCTCTCCTGTTCCG
ACCCTGCCGCTTACCGGATACCTGTCCGCCTTTCTCCCTTCGGGAAGCGTGGCGCTTTCTCATAGCTCAC
GCTGTAGGTATCTCAGTTCGGTGTAGGTCGTTCGCTCCAAGCTGGGCTGTGTGCACGAACCCCCCGTTCA
GCCCGACCGCTGCGCCTTATCCGGTAACTATCGTCTTGAGTCCAACCCGGTAAGACACGACTTATCGCCA
CTGGCAGCAGCCACTGGTAACAGGATTAGCAGAGCGAGGTATGTAGGCGGTGCTACAGAGTTCTTGAAGT
GGTGGCCTAACTACGGCTACACTAGAAGGACAGTATTTGGTATCTGCGCTCTGCTGAAGCCAGTTACCTT
CGGAAAAAGAGTTGGTAGCTCTTGATCCGGCAAACAAACCACCGCTGGTAGCGGTGGTTTTTTTGTTTGC
AAGCAGCAGATTACGCGCAGAAAAAAAGGATCTCAAGAAGATCCTTTGATC
Features (pLannotate 1.2.2; 12 found; start..end, strand, type, name):
     76..864     -  CDS            aadA: S3AD_ECOLX - Experimental evidence at protein level: Swiss-Prot protein existence level 1. Mediates bacterial resistance to the antibiotics streptomycin and spectinomycin. From Escherichia coli.
    871..927     -  CDS            GmR (fragment): gentamycin acetyltransferase; aacC1; confers resistance to gentamycin
   1103..1126    -  promoter       Pc promoter (fragment): intI1 (promoter lies within the coding sequence); class 1 integron promoter
   1650..1674    +  misc_feature   LB T-DNA repeat: left border repeat from nopaline C58 T-DNA
   1922..1946    +  misc_feature   RB T-DNA repeat: right border repeat from nopaline C58 T-DNA
   2286..2687    +  CDS            Y4CG_SINFN (fragment): Protein inferred from homology: Swiss-Prot protein existence level 3. From Sinorhizobium fredii (strain NBRC 101917 / NGR234).
   3247..3876    +  CDS            pVS1 StaA: stability protein from the Pseudomonas plasmid pVS1 (Heeb et al., 2000)
   4305..5378    +  CDS            pVS1 RepA: replication protein from the Pseudomonas plasmid pVS1 (Heeb et al., 2000)
   5444..5638    +  rep_origin     pVS1 oriV: origin of replication for the Pseudomonas plasmid pVS1 (Heeb et al., 2000)
   5841..5880    +  CDS            rop (fragment): Rop protein, which maintains plasmids at low copy number; rop
   5982..6122    +  misc_feature   bom: basis of mobility region from pBR322
   6308..6896    -  rep_origin     ori: high-copy-number ColE1/pMB1/pBR322/pUC origin of replication
