[The description below was written by a language model from this plasmid's Addgene catalogue record and pLannotate feature annotations shown in this document.]
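Description:
pCsA_spacer is a filler plasmid for a hierarchical, recursive Type IIS DNA assembly system used in plant synthetic biology, developed alongside tools for reprogramming gene expression in the liverwort Marchantia polymorpha. It is built on the pCsA acceptor backbone, a binary-type vector of about 6.9 kb. The insert is a short synthetic sequence recorded as "Even spacer", which was domesticated to remove internal BsaI and SapI sites. It was cloned through BsaI sites that were destroyed in the process. Its stated role is to occupy position 1 (the pCsA position) when odd-level constructs such as level 3 are being assembled and no real construct is assigned to that slot. This presumably allows a multi-part assembly to go ahead with a full set of donor plasmids. The spacer carries no annotated promoter, coding sequence or reporter, and the record gives no further detail about its composition.

The feature table reflects the binary vector architecture. Nopaline-type left and right T-DNA border repeats lie only a few hundred bases apart, consistent with a very small cargo between them. For maintenance in Agrobacterium, the backbone carries the pVS1 replication module (oriV, RepA and the StaA stability protein). A high-copy ColE1/pUC-type origin and the pBR322 bom region serve for propagation in E. coli. Selection is by spectinomycin through the aadA gene. The neighbouring fragments of a gentamicin resistance gene and a class 1 integron Pc promoter appear to be remnants of the integron cassette from which the marker derives. The short rop and Sinorhizobium-like protein fragments are likewise partial backbone matches with no evident role in the construct's function.
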