Addgene plasmid #136075: pCsA_spacer
Purpose: Use when making odd level constructs (L3,...) if pCsA position (position 1) has no construct assigned
Depositing lab: Jim Haseloff. Depositing organization: University of Cambridge. Publication: Systematic tools for reprogramming plant gene expression in a simple model, Marchantia polymorpha. Sauret-Gueto S, Frangedakis E, Silvestri L, Rebmann M, Tomaselli M, Markel K, Delmans M, West A, Patron NJ, Haseloff J. ACS Synth Biol. 2020 Mar 12. doi: 10.1021/acssynbio.9b00511. PubMed 32163700.
Backbone
  Vector backbone: pCsA
  Vector type: Plant Expression, Synthetic Biology
Growth in bacteria
  Bacterial resistance: Spectinomycin, 50 μg/mL
  Growth temperature: 37°C
  Growth strain: DH5alpha
  Copy number: High Copy
Gene/Insert
  Gene/Insert name: Even spacer
  Species: Synthetic
  Mutation: BsaI/ SapI domesticated
  Cloning method: Restriction Enzyme; 5′ cloning site BsaI (destroyed during cloning); 3′ cloning site BsaI (destroyed during cloning)
  Sequencing primers: 5′ n/a
Depositor comments: Please visit https://www.biorxiv.org/content/10.1101/2020.02.29.971002v1 for bioRxiv preprint.
How to cite: pCsA_spacer was a gift from Jim Haseloff (Addgene plasmid # 136075 ; http://n2t.net/addgene:136075 ; RRID:Addgene_136075)
